>Addgene plasmid #144115 | TFORF1886 | addgene full sequence | sequence record 396193 | Addgene NGS Result
TTAATGTAGTCTTATGCAATACTCTTGTAGTCTTGCAACATGGTAACGATGAGTTAGCAACATGCCTTAC
AAGGAGAGAAAAAGCACCGTGCATGCCGATTGGTGGAAGTAAGGTGGTACGATCGTGCCTTATTAGGAAG
GCAACAGACGGGTCTGACATGGATTGGACGAACCACTGAATTGCCGCATTGCAGAGATATTGTATTTAAG
TGCCTAGCTCGATACATAAACGGGTCTCTCTGGTTAGACCAGATCTGAGCCTGGGAGCTCTCTGGCTAAC
TAGGGAACCCACTGCTTAAGCCTCAATAAAGCTTGCCTTGAGTGCTTCAAGTAGTGTGTGCCCGTCTGTT
GTGTGACTCTGGTAACTAGAGATCCCTCAGACCCTTTTAGTCAGTGTGGAAAATCTCTAGCAGTGGCGCC
CGAACAGGGACTTGAAAGCGAAAGGGAAACCAGAGGAGCTCTCTCGACGCAGGACTCGGCTTGCTGAAGC
GCGCACGGCAAGAGGCGAGGGGCGGCGACTGGTGAGTACGCCAAAAATTTTGACTAGCGGAGGCTAGAAG
GAGAGAGATGGGTGCGAGAGCGTCAGTATTAAGCGGGGGAGAATTAGATCGCGATGGGAAAAAATTCGGT
TAAGGCCAGGGGGAAAGAAAAAATATAAATTAAAACATATAGTATGGGCAAGCAGGGAGCTAGAACGATT
CGCAGTTAATCCTGGCCTGTTAGAAACATCAGAAGGCTGTAGACAAATACTGGGACAGCTACAACCATCC
CTTCAGACAGGATCAGAAGAACTTAGATCATTATATAATACAGTAGCAACCCTCTATTGTGTGCATCAAA
GGATAGAGATAAAAGACACCAAGGAAGCTTTAGACAAGATAGAGGAAGAGCAAAACAAAAGTAAGACCAC
CGCACAGCAAGCGGCCGCTGATCTTCAGACCTGGAGGAGGAGATATGAGGGACAATTGGAGAAGTGAATT
ATATAAATATAAAGTAGTAAAAATTGAACCATTAGGAGTAGCACCCACCAAGGCAAAGAGAAGAGTGGTG
CAGAGAGAAAAAAGAGCAGTGGGAATAGGAGCTTTGTTCCTTGGGTTCTTGGGAGCAGCAGGAAGCACTA
TGGGCGCAGCGTCAATGACGCTGACGGTACAGGCCAGACAATTATTGTCTGGTATAGTGCAGCAGCAGAA
CAATTTGCTGAGGGCTATTGAGGCGCAACAGCATCTGTTGCAACTCACAGTCTGGGGCATCAAGCAGCTC
CAGGCAAGAATCCTGGCTGTGGAAAGATACCTAAAGGATCAACAGCTCCTGGGGATTTGGGGTTGCTCTG
GAAAACTCATTTGCACCACTGCTGTGCCTTGGAATGCTAGTTGGAGTAATAAATCTCTGGAACAGATTTG
GAATCACACGACCTGGATGGAGTGGGACAGAGAAATTAACAATTACACAAGCTTAATACACTCCTTAATT
GAAGAATCGCAAAACCAGCAAGAAAAGAATGAACAAGAATTATTGGAATTAGATAAATGGGCAAGTTTGT
GGAATTGGTTTAACATAACAAATTGGCTGTGGTATATAAAATTATTCATAATGATAGTAGGAGGCTTGGT
AGGTTTAAGAATAGTTTTTGCTGTACTTTCTATAGTGAATAGAGTTAGGCAGGGATATTCACCATTATCG
TTTCAGACCCACCTCCCAACCCCGAGGGGACCCATGCATTGCATCTCAATTAGTCAGCAACCAGGTGTGG
AAAGTCCCCAGGCTCCCCAGCAGGCAGAAGTATGCAAAGCATGCGTCTCAATTAGTCAGCAACCATAGTC
CCGCCCCTAACTCCGCCCATCCCGCCCCTAACTCCGCCCAGTTCCGCCCATTCTCCGCCCCATGGCTGAC
TAATTTTTTTTATTTATGCAGAGGCCGAGGCCGCCTCGGCCTCTGAGCTATTCCAGAAGTAGTGAGGAGG
CTTTTTTGGAGGCCTAGGCTTTTGCAAAAAGCTTTCTAGAGGTACCACCGGAGCTTACCATGACCGAGTA
CAAGCCCACGGTGCGCCTCGCCACCCGCGACGACGTCCCCAGGGCCGTACGCACCCTCGCCGCCGCGTTC
GCCGACTACCCCGCCACGCGCCACACCGTCGATCCGGACCGCCACATCGAGCGGGTCACCGAGCTGCAAG
AACTCTTCCTCACGCGCGTCGGGCTCGACATCGGCAAGGTGTGGGTCGCGGACGACGGCGCCGCCGTGGC
GGTCTGGACCACGCCGGAGAGCGTCGAAGCGGGGGCGGTGTTCGCCGAGATCGGCCCGCGCATGGCCGAG
TTGAGCGGTTCCCGGCTGGCCGCGCAGCAACAGATGGAAGGCCTCCTGGCGCCGCACCGGCCCAAGGAGC
CCGCGTGGTTCCTGGCCACCGTCGGCGTCTCGCCCGACCACCAGGGCAAGGGTCTGGGCAGCGCCGTCGT
GCTCCCCGGAGTGGAGGCGGCCGAGCGCGCCGGGGTGCCCGCCTTCCTGGAGACCTCCGCGCCCCGCAAC
CTCCCCTTCTACGAGCGGCTCGGCTTCACCGTCACCGCCGACGTCGAGGTGCCCGAAGGACCGCGCACCT
GGTGCATGACCCGCAAGCCCGGTGCCAGTTAACGAATTCTAGATCTTGAGACAAATGGCAGTATTCATCC
ACAATTTTAAAAGAAAAGGGGGGATTGGGGGGTACAGTGCAGGGGAAAGAATAGTAGACATAATAGCAAC
AGACATACAAACTAAAGAATTACAAAAACAAATTACAAAAATTCAAAATTTTCGGGTTTATTACAGGGAC
AGCAGAGATCCACTTTGGCGCCGGCTCGAGGCCTGCAGGTGCAAAGATGGATAAAGTTTTAAACAGAGAG
GAATCTTTGCAGCTAATGGACCTTCTAGGTCTTGAAAGGAGTGGGAATTGGCTCCGGTGCCCGTCAGTGG
GCAGAGCGCACATCGCCCACAGTCCCCGAGAAGTTGGGGGGAGGGGTCGGCAATTGAACCGGTGCCTAGA
GAAGGTGGCGCGGGGTAAACTGGGAAAGTGATGTCGTGTACTGGCTCCGCCTTTTTCCCGAGGGTGGGGG
AGAACCGTATATAAGTGCAGTAGTCGCCGTGAACGTTCTTTTTCGCAACGGGTTTGCCGCCAGAACACAG
GTAAGTGCCGTGTGTGGTTCCCGCGGGCCTGGCCTCTTTACGGGTTATGGCCCTTGCGTGCCTTGAATTA
CTTCCACCTGGCTGCAGTACGTGATTCTTGATCCCGAGCTTCGGGTTGGAAGTGGGTGGGAGAGTTCGAG
GCCTTGCGCTTAAGGAGCCCCTTCGCCTCGTGCTTGAGTTGAGGCCTGGCCTGGGCGCTGGGGCCGCCGC
GTGCGAATCTGGTGGCACCTTCGCGCCTGTCTCGCTGCTTTCGATAAGTCTCTAGCCATTTAAAATTTTT
GATGACCTGCTGCGACGCTTTTTTTCTGGCAAGATAGTCTTGTAAATGCGGGCCAAGATCTGCACACTGG
TATTTCGGTTTTTGGGGCCGCGGGCGGCGACGGGGCCCGTGCGTCCCAGCGCACATGTTCGGCGAGGCGG
GGCCTGCGAGCGCGGCCACCGAGAATCGGACGGGGGTAGTCTCAAGCTGGCCGGCCTGCTCTGGTGCCTG
GCCTCGCGCCGCCGTGTATCGCCCCGCCCTGGGCGGCAAGGCTGGCCCGGTCGGCACCAGTTGCGTGAGC
GGAAAGATGGCCGCTTCCCGGCCCTGCTGCAGGGAGCTCAAAATGGAGGACGCGGCGCTCGGGAGAGCGG
GCGGGTGAGTCACCCACACAAAGGAAAAGGGCCTTTCCGTCCTCAGCCGTCGCTTCATGTGACTCCACGG
AGTACCGGGCGCCGTCCAGGCACCTCGATTAGTTCTCGAGCTTTTGGAGTACGTCGTCTTTAGGTTGGGG
GGAGGGGTTTTATGCGATGGAGTTTCCCCACACTGAGTGGGTGGAGACTGAAGTTAGGCCAGCTTGGCAC
TTGATGTAATTCTCCTTGGAATTTGCCCTTTTTGAGTTTGGATCTTGGTTCATTCTCAAGCCTCAGACAG
TGGTTCAAAGTTTTTTTCTTCCATTTCAGGTGTCGTGAGGCTAGCACCGCCACCATGGATTTATCTGCTC
TTCGCGTTGAAGAAGTACAAAATGTCATTAATGCTATGCAGAAAATCTTAGAGTGTCCCATCTGTCTGGA
GTTGATCAAGGAACCTGTCTCCACAAAGTGTGACCACATATTTTGCAAATTTTGCATGCTGAAACTTCTC
AACCAGAAGAAAGGGCCTTCACAGTGTCCTTTATGTAAGAATGATATAACCAAAAGGAGCCTACAAGAAA
GTACGAGATTTAGTCAACTTGTTGAAGAGCTATTGAAAATCATTTGTGCTTTTCAGCTTGACACAGGTTT
GGAGTATGCAAACAGCTATAATTTTGCAAAAAAGGAAAATAACTCTCCTGAACATCTAAAAGATGAAGTT
TCTATCATCCAAAGTATGGGCTACAGAAACCGTGCCAAAAGACTTCTACAGAGTGAACCCGAAAATCCTT
CCTTGCAGGAAACCAGTCTCAGTGTCCAACTCTCTAACCTTGGAACTGTGAGAACTCTGAGGACAAAGCA
GCGGATACAACCTCAAAAGACGTCTGTCTACATTGAATTGGGATCTGATTCTTCTGAAGATACCGTTAAT
AAGGCAACTTATTGCAGTGTGGGAGATCAAGAATTGTTACAAATCACCCCTCAAGGAACCAGGGATGAAA
TCAGTTTGGATTCTGCAAAAAAGGCTGCTTGTGAATTTTCTGAGACGGATGTAACAAATACTGAACATCA
TCAACCCAGTAATAATGATTTGAACACCACTGAGAAGCGTGCAGCTGAGAGGCATCCAGAAAAGTATCAG
GGTAGTTCTGTTTCAAACTTGCATGTGGAGCCATGTGGCACAAATACTCATGCCAGCTCATTACAGCATG
AGAACAGCAGTTTATTACTCACTAAAGACAGAATGAATGTAGAAAAGGCTGAATTCTGTAATAAAAGCAA
ACAGCCTGGCTTAGCAAGGAGCCAACATAACAGATGGGCTGGAAGTAAGGAAACATGTAATGATAGGCGG
ACTCCCAGCACAGAAAAAAAGGTAGATCTGAATGCTGATCCCCTGTGTGAGAGAAAAGAATGGAATAAGC
AGAAACTGCCATGCTCAGAGAATCCTAGAGATACTGAAGATGTTCCTTGGATAACACTAAATAGCAGCAT
TCAGAAAGTTAATGAGTGGTTTTCCAGAAGTGATGAACTGTTAGGTTCTGATGACTCACATGATGGGGAG
TCTGAATCAAATGCCAAAGTAGCTGATGTATTGGACGTTCTAAATGAGGTAGATGAATATTCTGGTTCTT
CAGAGAAAATAGACTTACTGGCCAGTGATCCTCATGAGGCTTTAATATGTAAAAGTGAAAGAGTTCACTC
CAAATCAGTAGAGAGTAATATTGAAGACAAAATATTTGGGAAAACCTATCGGAAGAAGGCAAGCCTCCCC
AACTTAAGCCATGTAACTGAAAATCTAATTATAGGAGCATTTGTTACTGAGCCACAGATAATACAAGAGC
GTCCCCTCACAAATAAATTAAAGCGTAAAAGGAGACCTACATCAGGCCTTCATCCTGAGGATTTTATCAA
GAAAGCAGATTTGGCAGTTCAAAAGACTCCTGAAATGATAAATCAGGGAACTAACCAAACGGAGCAGAAT
GGTCAAGTGATGAATATTACTAATAGTGGTCATGAGAATAAAACAAAAGGTGATTCTATTCAGAATGAGA
AAAATCCTAACCCAATAGAATCACTCGAAAAAGAATCTGCTTTCAAAACGAAAGCTGAACCTATAAGCAG
CAGTATAAGCAATATGGAACTCGAATTAAATATCCACAATTCAAAAGCACCTAAAAAGAATAGGCTGAGG
AGGAAGTCTTCTACCAGGCATATTCATGCGCTTGAACTAGTAGTCAGTAGAAATCTAAGCCCACCTAATT
GTACTGAATTGCAAATTGATAGTTGTTCTAGCAGTGAAGAGATAAAGAAAAAAAAGTACAACCAAATGCC
AGTCAGGCACAGCAGAAACCTACAACTCATGGAAGGTAAAGAACCTGCAACTGGAGCCAAGAAGAGTAAC
AAGCCAAATGAACAGACAAGTAAAAGACATGACAGCGATACTTTCCCAGAGCTGAAGTTAACAAATGCAC
CTGGTTCTTTTACTAAGTGTTCAAATACCAGTGAACTTAAAGAATTTGTCAATCCTAGCCTTCCAAGAGA
AGAAAAAGAAGAGAAACTAGAAACAGTTAAAGTGTCTAATAATGCTGAAGACCCCAAAGATCTCATGTTA
AGTGGAGAAAGGGTTTTGCAAACTGAAAGATCTGTAGAGAGTAGCAGTATTTCATTGGTACCTGGTACTG
ATTATGGCACTCAGGAAAGTATCTCGTTACTGGAAGTTAGCACTCTAGGGAAGGCAAAAACAGAACCAAA
TAAATGTGTGAGTCAGTGTGCAGCATTTGAAAACCCCAAGGGACTAATTCATGGTTGTTCCAAAGATAAT
AGAAATGACACAGAAGGCTTTAAGTATCCATTGGGACATGAAGTTAACCACAGTCGGGAAACAAGCATAG
AAATGGAAGAAAGTGAACTTGATGCTCAGTATTTGCAGAATACATTCAAGGTTTCAAAGCGCCAGTCATT
TGCTCCGTTTTCAAATCCAGGAAATGCAGAAGAGGAATGTGCAACATTCTCTGCCCACTCTGGGTCCTTA
AAGAAACAAAGTCCAAAAGTCACTTTTGAATGTGAACAAAAGGAAGAAAATCAAGGAAAGAATGAGTCTA
ATATCAAGCCTGTACAGACAGTTAATATCACTGCAGGCTTTCCTGTGGTTGGTCAGAAAGATAAGCCAGT
TGATAATGCCAAATGTAGTATCAAAGGAGGCTCTAGGTTTTGTCTATCATCTCAGTTCAGAGGCAACGAA
ACTGGACTCATTACTCCAAATAAACATGGACTTTTACAAAACCCATATCGTATACCACCACTTTTTCCCA
TCAAGTCATTTGTTAAAACTAAATGTAAGAAAAATCTGCTAGAGGAAAACTTTGAGGAACATTCAATGTC
ACCTGAAAGAGAAATGGGAAATGAGAACATTCCAAGTACAGTGAGCACAATTAGCCGTAATAACATTAGA
GAAAATGTTTTTAAAGAAGCCAGCTCAAGCAATATTAATGAAGTAGGTTCCAGTACTAATGAAGTGGGCT
CCAGTATTAATGAAATAGGTTCCAGTGATGAAAACATTCAAGCAGAACTAGGTAGAAACAGAGGGCCAAA
ATTGAATGCTATGCTTAGATTAGGGGTTTTGCAACCTGAGGTCTATAAACAAAGTCTTCCTGGAAGTAAT
TGTAAGCATCCTGAAATAAAAAAGCAAGAATATGAAGAAGTAGTTCAGACTGTTAATACAGATTTCTCTC
CATATCTGATTTCAGATAACTTAGAACAGCCTATGGGAAGTAGTCATGCATCTCAGGTTTGTTCTGAGAC
ACCTGATGACCTGTTAGATGATGGTGAAATAAAGGAAGATACTAGTTTTGCTGAAAATGACATTAAGGAA
AGTTCTGCTGTTTTTAGCAAAAGCGTCCAGAAAGGAGAGCTTAGCAGGAGTCCTAGCCCTTTCACCCATA
CACATTTGGCTCAGGGTTACCGAAGAGGGGCCAAGAAATTAGAGTCCTCAGAAGAGAACTTATCTAGTGA
GGATGAAGAGCTTCCCTGCTTCCAACACTTGTTATTTGGTAAAGTAAACAATATACCTTCTCAGTCTACT
AGGCATAGCACCGTTGCTACCGAGTGTCTGTCTAAGAACACAGAGGAGAATTTATTATCATTGAAGAATA
GCTTAAATGACTGCAGTAACCAGGTAATATTGGCAAAGGCATCTCAGGAACATCACCTTAGTGAGGAAAC
AAAATGTTCTGCTAGCTTGTTTTCTTCACAGTGCAGTGAATTGGAAGACTTGACTGCAAATACAAACACC
CAGGATCCTTTCTTGATTGGTTCTTCCAAACAAATGAGGCATCAGTCTGAAAGCCAGGGAGTTGGTCTGA
GTGACAAGGAATTGGTTTCAGATGATGAAGAAAGAGGAACGGGCTTGGAAGAAAATAATCAAGAAGAGCA
AAGCATGGATTCAAACTTAGGTGAAGCAGCATCTGGGTGTGAGAGTGAAACAAGCGTCTCTGAAGACTGC
TCAGGGCTATCCTCTCAGAGTGACATTTTAACCACTCAGCAGAGGGATACCATGCAACATAACCTGATAA
AGCTCCAGCAGGAAATGGCTGAACTAGAAGCTGTGTTAGAACAGCATGGGAGCCAGCCTTCTAACAGCTA
CCCTTCCATCATAAGTGACTCTTCTGCCCTTGAGGACCTGCGAAATCCAGAACAAAGCACATCAGAAAAA
GATTCGCATATACATGGCCAAAGGAACAACTCCATGTTTTCTAAAAGGCCTAGAGAACATATATCAGTAT
TAACTTCACAGAAAAGTAGTGAATACCCTATAAGCCAGAATCCAGAAGGCCTTTCTGCTGACAAGTTTGA
GGTGTCTGCAGATAGTTCTACCAGTAAAAATAAAGAACCAGGAGTGGAAAGGTCATCCCCTTCTAAATGC
CCATCATTAGATGATAGGTGGTACATGCACAGTTGCTCTGGGAGTCTTCAGAATAGAAACTACCCATCTC
AAGAGGAGCTCATTAAGGTTGTTGATGTGGAGGAGCAACAGCTGGAAGAGTCTGGGCCACACGATTTGAC
GGAAACATCTTACTTGCCAAGGCAAGATCTAGAGGGAACCCCTTACCTGGAATCTGGAATCAGCCTCTTC
TCTGATGACCCTGAATCTGATCCTTCTGAAGACAGAGCCCCAGAGTCAGCTCGTGTTGGCAACATACCAT
CTTCAACCTCTGCATTGAAAGTTCCCCAATTGAAAGTTGCAGAATCTGCCCAGAGTCCAGCTGCTGCTCA
TACTACTGATACTGCTGGGTATAATGCAATGGAAGAAAGTGTGAGCAGGGAGAAGCCAGAATTGACAGCT
TCAACAGAAAGGGTCAACAAAAGAATGTCCATGGTGGTGTCTGGCCTGACCCCAGAAGAATTTATGCTCG
TGTACAAGTTTGCCAGAAAACACCACATCACTTTAACTAATCTAATTACTGAAGAGACTACTCATGTTGT
TATGAAAACAGATGCTGAGTTTGTGTGTGAACGGACACTGAAATATTTTCTAGGAATTGCGGGAGGAAAA
TGGGTAGTTAGCTATTTCTGGGTGACCCAGTCTATTAAAGAAAGAAAAATGCTGAATGAGCATGATTTTG
AAGTCAGAGGAGATGTGGTCAATGGAAGAAACCACCAAGGTCCAAAGCGAGCAAGAGAATCCCAGGACAG
AAAGATCTTCAGGGGGCTAGAAATCTGTTGCTATGGGCCCTTCACCAACATGCCCACAGATCAACTGGAA
TGGATGGTACAGCTGTGTGGTGCTTCTGTGGTGAAGGAGCTTTCATCATTCACCCTTGGCACAGGTGTCC
ACCCAATTGTGGTTGTGCAGCCAGATGCCTGGACAGAGGACAATGGCTTCCATGCAATTGGGCAGATGTG
TGAGGCACCTGTGGTGACCCGAGAGTGGGTGTTGGACAGTGTAGCACTCTACCAGTGCCAGGAGCTGGAC
ACCTACCTGATACCCCAGATCCCCCACAGCCACTACTAGTAATGAACTAGTCCGTAACTTGAAAGTATTT
CGATTTCTTGGCTTTATATATCTTGTGGAAAGGACGATGCTTAGCTCAGGCTCAACTCCTAACGCGTTAA
GTCGACAATCAACCTCTGGATTACAAAATTTGTGAAAGATTGACTGGTATTCTTAACTATGTTGCTCCTT
TTACGCTATGTGGATACGCTGCTTTAATGCCTTTGTATCATGCTATTGCTTCCCGTATGGCTTTCATTTT
CTCCTCCTTGTATAAATCCTGGTTGCTGTCTCTTTATGAGGAGTTGTGGCCCGTTGTCAGGCAACGTGGC
GTGGTGTGCACTGTGTTTGCTGACGCAACCCCCACTGGTTGGGGCATTGCCACCACCTGTCAGCTCCTTT
CCGGGACTTTCGCTTTCCCCCTCCCTATTGCCACGGCGGAACTCATCGCCGCCTGCCTTGCCCGCTGCTG
GACAGGGGCTCGGCTGTTGGGCACTGACAATTCCGTGGTGTTGTCGGGGAAATCATCGTCCTTTCCTTGG
CTGCTCGCCTGTGTTGCCACCTGGATTCTGCGCGGGACGTCCTTCTGCTACGTCCCTTCGGCCCTCAATC
CAGCGGACCTTCCTTCCCGCGGCCTGCTGCCGGCTCTGCGGCCTCTTCCGCGTCTTCGCCTTCGCCCTCA
GACGAGTCGGATCTCCCTTTGGGCCGCCTCCCCGCGTCGACTTTAAGACCAATGACTTACAAGGCAGCTG
TAGATCTTAGCCACTTTTTAAAAGAAAAGGGGGGACTGGAAGGGCTAATTCACTCCCAACGAAGACAAGA
TCTGCTTTTTGCTTGTACTGGGTCTCTCTGGTTAGACCAGATCTGAGCCTGGGAGCTCTCTGGCTAACTA
GGGAACCCACTGCTTAAGCCTCAATAAAGCTTGCCTTGAGTGCTTCAAGTAGTGTGTGCCCGTCTGTTGT
GTGACTCTGGTAACTAGAGATCCCTCAGACCCTTTTAGTCAGTGTGGAAAATCTCTAGCAGTACGTATAG
TAGTTCATGTCATCTTATTATTCAGTATTTATAACTTGCAAAGAAATGAATATCAGAGAGTGAGAGGAAC
TTGTTTATTGCAGCTTATAATGGTTACAAATAAAGCAATAGCATCACAAATTTCACAAATAAAGCATTTT
TTTCACTGCATTCTAGTTGTGGTTTGTCCAAACTCATCAATGTATCTTATCATGTCTGGCTCTAGCTATC
CCGCCCCTAACTCCGCCCATCCCGCCCCTAACTCCGCCCAGTTCCGCCCATTCTCCGCCCCATGGCTGAC
TAATTTTTTTTATTTATGCAGAGGCCGAGGCCGCCTCGGCCTCTGAGCTATTCCAGAAGTAGTGAGGAGG
CTTTTTTGGAGGCCTAGGGACGTACCCAATTCGCCCTATAGTGAGTCGTATTACGCGCGCTCACTGGCCG
TCGTTTTACAACGTCGTGACTGGGAAAACCCTGGCGTTACCCAACTTAATCGCCTTGCAGCACATCCCCC
TTTCGCCAGCTGGCGTAATAGCGAAGAGGCCCGCACCGATCGCCCTTCCCAACAGTTGCGCAGCCTGAAT
GGCGAATGGG
[124 nt withheld, positions 11351-11474]
C
[91 nt withheld, positions 11476-11566]
A
[49 nt withheld, positions 11568-11616]
CCTTTGACGTTGGAGTCCACGTTCTTT
[37 nt withheld, positions 11644-11680]
ACCCTATCTCGGTCTATTCTTTTGATTTATAAGGGATTTTGCCGATTTCGGCCTATTGGTTAAAAAATGA
GCTGATTTAACAAAAATTTAACGCGAATTTTAACAAAATATTAACGCTTACAATTTAGGTGGCACTTTTC
GGGGAAATGTGCGCGGAACCCCTATTTGTTTATTTTTCTAAATACATTCAAATATGTATCCGCTCATGAG
ACAATAACCCTGATAAATGCTTCAATAATATTGAAAAAGGAAGAGTATGAGTATTCAACATTTCCGTGTC
GCCCTTATTCCCTTTTTTGCGGCATTTTGCCTTCCTGTTTTTGCTCACCCAGAAACGCTGGTGAAAGTAA
AAGATGCTGAAGATCAGTTGGGTGCACGAGTGGGTTACATCGAACTGGATCTCAACAGCGGTAAGATCCT
TGAGAGTTTTCGCCCCGAAGAACGTTTTCCAATGATGAGCACTTTTAAAGTTCTGCTATGTGGCGCGGTA
TTATCCCGTATTGACGCCGGGCAAGAGCAACTCGGTCGCCGCATACACTATTCTCAGAATGACTTGGTTG
AGTACTCACCAGTCACAGAAAAGCATCTTACGGATGGCATGACAGTAAGAGAATTATGCAGTGCTGCCAT
AACCATGAGTGATAACACTGCGGCCAACTTACTTCTGACAACGATCGGAGGACCGAAGGAGCTAACCGCT
TTTTTGCACAACATGGGGGATCATGTAACTCGCCTTGATCGTTGGGAACCGGAGCTGAATGAAGCCATAC
CAAACGACGAGCGTGACACCACGATGCCTGTAGCAATGGCAACAACGTTGCGCAAACTATTAACTGGCGA
ACTACTTACTCTAGCTTCCCGGCAACAATTAATAGACTGGATGGAGGCGGATAAAGTTGCAGGACCACTT
CTGCGCTCGGCCCTTCCGGCTGGCTGGTTTATTGCTGATAAATCTGGAGCCGGTGAGCGTGGGTCTCGCG
GTATCATTGCAGCACTGGGGCCAGATGGTAAGCCCTCCCGTATCGTAGTTATCTACACGACGGGGAGTCA
GGCAACTATGGATGAACGAAATAGACAGATCGCTGAGATAGGTGCCTCACTGATTAAGCATTGGTAACTG
TCAGACCAAGTTTACTCATATATACTTTAGATTGATTTAAAACTTCATTTTTAATTTAAAAGGATCTAGG
TGAAGATCCTTTTTGATAATCTCATGACCAAAATCCCTTAACGTGAGTTTTCGTTCCACTGAGCGTCAGA
CCCCGTAGAAAAGATCAAAGGATCTTCTTGAGATCCTTTTTTTCTGCGCGTAATCTGCTGCTTGCAAACA
AAAAAACCACCGCTACCAGCGGTGGTTTGTTTGCCGGATCAAGAGCTACCAACTCTTTTTCCGAAGGTAA
CTGGCTTCAGCAGAGCGCAGATACCAAATACTGTTCTTCTAGTGTAGCCGTAGTTAGGCCACCACTTCAA
GAACTCTGTAGCACCGCCTACATACCTCGCTCTGCTAATCCTGTTACCAGTGGCTGCTGCCAGTGGCGAT
AAGTCGTGTCTTACCGGGTTGGACTCAAGACGATAGTTACCGGATAAGGCGCAGCGGTCGGGCTGAACGG
GGGGTTCGTGCACACAGCCCAGCTTGGAGCGAACGACCTACACCGAACTGAGATACCTACAGCGTGAGCT
ATGAGAAAGCGCCACGCTTCCCGAAGGGAGAAAGGCGGACAGGTATCCGGTAAGCGGCAGGGTCGGAACA
GGAGAGCGCACGAGGGAGCTTCCAGGGGGAAACGCCTGGTATCTTTATAGTCCTGTCGGGTTTCGCCACC
TCTGACTTGAGCGTCGATTTTTGTGATGCTCGTCAGGGGGGCGGAGCCTATGGAAAAACGCCAGCAACGC
GGCCTTTTTACGGTTCCTGGCCTTTTGCTGGCCTTTTGCTCACATGTTCTTTCCTGCGTTATCCCCTGAT
TCTGTGGATAACCGTATTACCGCCTTTGAGTGAGCTGATACCGCTCGCCGCAGCCGAACGACCGAGCGCA
GCGAGTCAGTGAGCGAGGAAGCGGAAGAGCGCCCAATACGCAAACCGCCTCTCCCCGCGCGTTGGCCGAT
TCATTAATGCAGCTGGCACGACAGGTTTCCCGACTGGAAAGCGGGCAGTGAGCGCAACGCAATTAATGTG
AGTTAGCTCACTCATTAGGCACCCCAGGCTTTACACTTTATGCTTCCGGCTCGTATGTTGTGTGGAATTG
TGAGCGGATAACAATTTCACACAGGAAACAGCTATGACCATGATTACGCCAAGCGCGCAATTAACCCTCA
CTAAAGGGAACAAAAGCTGGAGCTGCAAGC
Features (pLannotate 1.2.2; 31 found; start..end, strand, type, name):
      5..231     +  promoter       RSV promoter: Rous sarcoma virus enhancer/promoter
    232..412     +  LTR            5' LTR (truncated): truncated 5' long terminal repeat (LTR) from HIV-1
    459..584     +  misc_feature   HIV-1 Ψ: packaging signal of human immunodeficiency virus type 1
    568..931     +  CDS            HIV-1 gag (fragment): gag protein from human immunodeficiency virus 1; gag
   1077..1310    +  misc_feature   RRE: The Rev response element (RRE) of HIV-1 allows for Rev-dependent mRNA export from the nucleus to the cytoplasm.
   1687..1713    +  CDS            Rev (fragment): human immunodeficiency virus 1 (HIV-1) Rev protein; rev; enhances nuclear export of unspliced and incompletely spliced viral mRNAs
   1720..1743    +  promoter       SV40 promoter (fragment): SV40 early promoter
   1744..1815    +  promoter       SV40 promoter (fragment): SV40 enhancer and early promoter
   1839..1974    +  rep_origin     SV40 ori: SV40 origin of replication
   2020..2616    +  CDS            PuroR (fragment): puromycin N-acetyltransferase; pac from Streptomyces; confers resistance to puromycin
   2665..2782    +  misc_feature   cPPT/CTS: central polypurine tract and central termination sequence of HIV-1
   2847..2913    +  CDS            small t antigen (fragment): SV40 (simian virus 40) small t antigen
   2920..4098    +  promoter       EF-1α promoter: strong constitutive promoter for human elongation factor EF-1α
   4115..9766    +  CDS            BRCA1: BRCA1_HUMAN - Also known as RNF53. Experimental evidence at protein level: Swiss-Prot protein existence level 1. E3 ubiquitin-protein ligase that specifically mediates the formation of 'Lys-6'-linked polyubiquitin chains and plays a central role in DNA repair by facilitating cellular responses to DNA damage (PubMed:12890688, PubMed:14976165, PubMed:16818604, PubMed:17525340, PubMed:12887909, PubMed:10500182, PubMed:19261748). It is unclear whether it also mediates the formation of other types of polyubiquitin chains (PubMed:12890688). The BRCA1-BARD1 heterodimer coordinates a diverse range of
   9782..9835    +  promoter       U6 promoter (fragment): RNA polymerase III promoter for human U6 snRNA
   9877..10465   +  misc_feature   WPRE: woodchuck hepatitis virus posttranscriptional regulatory element
  10516..10535   +  misc_feature   cPPT/CTS (fragment): central polypurine tract and central termination sequence of HIV-1
  10537..10770   +  LTR            3' LTR (ΔU3): self-inactivating 3' long terminal repeat (LTR) from HIV-1
  10848..10969   +  polyA_signal   SV40 poly(A) signal: SV40 polyadenylation signal
  11009..11144   +  rep_origin     SV40 ori: SV40 origin of replication
  11165..11183   -  promoter       T7 promoter: promoter for bacteriophage T7 RNA polymerase
  11191..11346   +  CDS            lacZα (fragment): LacZα fragment of β-galactosidase; lacZ fragment
  11351..11779   +  rep_origin     f1 ori (sequence partly withheld): f1 bacteriophage origin of replication; arrow indicates direction of (+) strand synthesis
  11832..11936   +  promoter       AmpR promoter: bla
  11937..12797   +  CDS            AmpR: β-lactamase; bla; confers resistance to ampicillin, carbenicillin, and related antibiotics
  12968..13556   +  rep_origin     ori: high-copy-number ColE1/pMB1/pBR322/pUC origin of replication
  13739..13831   +  CDS            lacI (fragment): lac repressor; lacI; The lac repressor binds to the lac operator to inhibit transcription in E. coli. This inhibition can be relieved by adding lactose or isopropyl-β-D-thiogalactopyranoside (IPTG).
  13844..13865   +  protein_bind   CAP binding site: CAP binding activates transcription in the presence of cAMP. E. coli catabolite activator protein
  13880..13910   +  promoter       lac promoter: promoter for the E. coli lac operon
  13914..13936   +  protein_bind   lac operator (fragment): The lac repressor binds to the lac operator to inhibit transcription in E. coli. This inhibition can be relieved by adding lactose or isopropyl-β-D-thiogalactopyranoside (IPTG). lac repressor encoded by lacI
  13979..13997   +  promoter       T3 promoter: promoter for bacteriophage T3 RNA polymerase
