[The description below was written by a language model from this plasmid's Addgene catalogue record and pLannotate feature annotations shown in this document.]
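Description:
TFORF1886 is a third-generation-style, self-inactivating lentiviral expression plasmid built on the pLX_TRC317 backbone and carrying the human BRCA1 open reading frame. It belongs to a barcoded transcription factor ORF collection in which each clone carries a unique 24-bp barcode so that the overexpressed factor can be identified in pooled screens. In bacteria the plasmid is maintained through a high-copy ColE1/pUC-type origin and selected with ampicillin via β-lactamase. An f1 origin and remnants of a lac/lacZα cloning region flanked by T7 and T3 promoters also sit in the backbone. The depositor notes that the plasmid can recombine and recommends checking several colonies.

The viral portion begins with an RSV promoter fused to a truncated HIV-1 5' LTR, which drives Tat-independent production of the genomic RNA. It is followed by the Ψ packaging signal with a partial gag sequence, and by the Rev response element for nuclear export. An SV40 early promoter/origin segment sits upstream of the puromycin N-acetyltransferase gene, allowing selection of transduced mammalian cells. A cPPT/CTS element, which aids nuclear import of the viral genome, comes next, ahead of the strong constitutive EF-1α promoter that drives BRCA1. The ORF was synthesized and corresponds to the transcript isoform cited by the depositor. Downstream, a WPRE enhances transcript stability and expression, and the ΔU3 3' LTR inactivates the viral promoter after integration. An SV40 polyadenylation signal lies just beyond the LTR. The barcode is not annotated in the feature table, and a short U6 promoter fragment between the ORF and WPRE is probably only residual or priming sequence. The sequenced record is 14,020 nt, matching the stated backbone plus insert. The construct is intended for stable BRCA1 overexpression, particularly in pooled differentiation or cell-state screens.
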