Addgene plasmid #144115: TFORF1886
Purpose: Lentiviral vector for overexpressing transcription factor ORFs with unique 24-bp barcodes. Barcodes facilitate identification of transcription factors in pooled screens.
Depositing lab: Feng Zhang. Depositing organization: Broad Institute. Publication: A transcription factor atlas of directed differentiation. Joung J, Ma S, Tay T, Geiger-Schuller KR, Kirchgatterer PC, Verdine VK, Guo B, Arias-Garcia MA, Allen WE, Singh A, Kuksenko O, Abudayyeh OO, Gootenberg JS, Fu Z, Macrae RK, Buenrostro JD, Regev A, Zhang F. Cell. 2023 Jan 5;186(1):209-229.e26. doi: 10.1016/j.cell.2022.11.026. PubMed 36608654.
Backbone
  Vector backbone: pLX_TRC317
  Backbone manufacturer: Broad Institute Genetic Perturbation Platform
  Backbone size w/o insert (bp): 8264
  Vector type: Mammalian Expression, Lentiviral
  Selectable markers: Puromycin
Growth in bacteria
  Bacterial resistance: Ampicillin, 100 μg/mL
  Growth temperature: 37°C
  Growth strain: NEB Stable
  Copy number: High Copy
Gene/Insert
  Gene/Insert name: BRCA1
  Species: H. sapiens (human)
  Insert size (bp): 5756
  Entrez Gene: BRCA1 (a.k.a. BRCAI, BRCC1, BROVCA1, FANCS, IRIS, PNCA4, PPP1R53, PSCP, RNF53)
  Promoter: EF1a
  Cloning method: Unknown
  Sequencing primers: 5′ GGGTGGAGACTGAAGTTAGGCCAG; 3′ CACATAGCGTAAAAGGAGCAACATAG
Terms and licenses: Academic/Nonprofit Terms; Industry Terms: Not Available to Industry
Depositor comments: NM_007300,ENST00000471181 . The transcription factor ORF portion of this plasmid was synthesized by Genewiz. Please test multiple small colonies in case of plasmid recombination. To make this collection available in a timely manner, a portion of this collection was not fully sequenced by Addgene. If an Addgene verified full plasmid sequence is not available, please contact us prior to placing an order to request the full sequence.
How to cite: TFORF1886 was a gift from Feng Zhang (Addgene plasmid # 144115 ; http://n2t.net/addgene:144115 ; RRID:Addgene_144115)
