>Addgene plasmid #144115 | TFORF1886 | depositor partial sequence | sequence record 284469 | Insert
ACCGCCACCATGGATTTATCTGCTCTTCGCGTTGAAGAAGTACAAAATGTCATTAATGCTATGCAGAAAA
TCTTAGAGTGTCCCATCTGTCTGGAGTTGATCAAGGAACCTGTCTCCACAAAGTGTGACCACATATTTTG
CAAATTTTGCATGCTGAAACTTCTCAACCAGAAGAAAGGGCCTTCACAGTGTCCTTTATGTAAGAATGAT
ATAACCAAAAGGAGCCTACAAGAAAGTACGAGATTTAGTCAACTTGTTGAAGAGCTATTGAAAATCATTT
GTGCTTTTCAGCTTGACACAGGTTTGGAGTATGCAAACAGCTATAATTTTGCAAAAAAGGAAAATAACTC
TCCTGAACATCTAAAAGATGAAGTTTCTATCATCCAAAGTATGGGCTACAGAAACCGTGCCAAAAGACTT
CTACAGAGTGAACCCGAAAATCCTTCCTTGCAGGAAACCAGTCTCAGTGTCCAACTCTCTAACCTTGGAA
CTGTGAGAACTCTGAGGACAAAGCAGCGGATACAACCTCAAAAGACGTCTGTCTACATTGAATTGGGATC
TGATTCTTCTGAAGATACCGTTAATAAGGCAACTTATTGCAGTGTGGGAGATCAAGAATTGTTACAAATC
ACCCCTCAAGGAACCAGGGATGAAATCAGTTTGGATTCTGCAAAAAAGGCTGCTTGTGAATTTTCTGAGA
CGGATGTAACAAATACTGAACATCATCAACCCAGTAATAATGATTTGAACACCACTGAGAAGCGTGCAGC
TGAGAGGCATCCAGAAAAGTATCAGGGTAGTTCTGTTTCAAACTTGCATGTGGAGCCATGTGGCACAAAT
ACTCATGCCAGCTCATTACAGCATGAGAACAGCAGTTTATTACTCACTAAAGACAGAATGAATGTAGAAA
AGGCTGAATTCTGTAATAAAAGCAAACAGCCTGGCTTAGCAAGGAGCCAACATAACAGATGGGCTGGAAG
TAAGGAAACATGTAATGATAGGCGGACTCCCAGCACAGAAAAAAAGGTAGATCTGAATGCTGATCCCCTG
TGTGAGAGAAAAGAATGGAATAAGCAGAAACTGCCATGCTCAGAGAATCCTAGAGATACTGAAGATGTTC
CTTGGATAACACTAAATAGCAGCATTCAGAAAGTTAATGAGTGGTTTTCCAGAAGTGATGAACTGTTAGG
TTCTGATGACTCACATGATGGGGAGTCTGAATCAAATGCCAAAGTAGCTGATGTATTGGACGTTCTAAAT
GAGGTAGATGAATATTCTGGTTCTTCAGAGAAAATAGACTTACTGGCCAGTGATCCTCATGAGGCTTTAA
TATGTAAAAGTGAAAGAGTTCACTCCAAATCAGTAGAGAGTAATATTGAAGACAAAATATTTGGGAAAAC
CTATCGGAAGAAGGCAAGCCTCCCCAACTTAAGCCATGTAACTGAAAATCTAATTATAGGAGCATTTGTT
ACTGAGCCACAGATAATACAAGAGCGTCCCCTCACAAATAAATTAAAGCGTAAAAGGAGACCTACATCAG
GCCTTCATCCTGAGGATTTTATCAAGAAAGCAGATTTGGCAGTTCAAAAGACTCCTGAAATGATAAATCA
GGGAACTAACCAAACGGAGCAGAATGGTCAAGTGATGAATATTACTAATAGTGGTCATGAGAATAAAACA
AAAGGTGATTCTATTCAGAATGAGAAAAATCCTAACCCAATAGAATCACTCGAAAAAGAATCTGCTTTCA
AAACGAAAGCTGAACCTATAAGCAGCAGTATAAGCAATATGGAACTCGAATTAAATATCCACAATTCAAA
AGCACCTAAAAAGAATAGGCTGAGGAGGAAGTCTTCTACCAGGCATATTCATGCGCTTGAACTAGTAGTC
AGTAGAAATCTAAGCCCACCTAATTGTACTGAATTGCAAATTGATAGTTGTTCTAGCAGTGAAGAGATAA
AGAAAAAAAAGTACAACCAAATGCCAGTCAGGCACAGCAGAAACCTACAACTCATGGAAGGTAAAGAACC
TGCAACTGGAGCCAAGAAGAGTAACAAGCCAAATGAACAGACAAGTAAAAGACATGACAGCGATACTTTC
CCAGAGCTGAAGTTAACAAATGCACCTGGTTCTTTTACTAAGTGTTCAAATACCAGTGAACTTAAAGAAT
TTGTCAATCCTAGCCTTCCAAGAGAAGAAAAAGAAGAGAAACTAGAAACAGTTAAAGTGTCTAATAATGC
TGAAGACCCCAAAGATCTCATGTTAAGTGGAGAAAGGGTTTTGCAAACTGAAAGATCTGTAGAGAGTAGC
AGTATTTCATTGGTACCTGGTACTGATTATGGCACTCAGGAAAGTATCTCGTTACTGGAAGTTAGCACTC
TAGGGAAGGCAAAAACAGAACCAAATAAATGTGTGAGTCAGTGTGCAGCATTTGAAAACCCCAAGGGACT
AATTCATGGTTGTTCCAAAGATAATAGAAATGACACAGAAGGCTTTAAGTATCCATTGGGACATGAAGTT
AACCACAGTCGGGAAACAAGCATAGAAATGGAAGAAAGTGAACTTGATGCTCAGTATTTGCAGAATACAT
TCAAGGTTTCAAAGCGCCAGTCATTTGCTCCGTTTTCAAATCCAGGAAATGCAGAAGAGGAATGTGCAAC
ATTCTCTGCCCACTCTGGGTCCTTAAAGAAACAAAGTCCAAAAGTCACTTTTGAATGTGAACAAAAGGAA
GAAAATCAAGGAAAGAATGAGTCTAATATCAAGCCTGTACAGACAGTTAATATCACTGCAGGCTTTCCTG
TGGTTGGTCAGAAAGATAAGCCAGTTGATAATGCCAAATGTAGTATCAAAGGAGGCTCTAGGTTTTGTCT
ATCATCTCAGTTCAGAGGCAACGAAACTGGACTCATTACTCCAAATAAACATGGACTTTTACAAAACCCA
TATCGTATACCACCACTTTTTCCCATCAAGTCATTTGTTAAAACTAAATGTAAGAAAAATCTGCTAGAGG
AAAACTTTGAGGAACATTCAATGTCACCTGAAAGAGAAATGGGAAATGAGAACATTCCAAGTACAGTGAG
CACAATTAGCCGTAATAACATTAGAGAAAATGTTTTTAAAGAAGCCAGCTCAAGCAATATTAATGAAGTA
GGTTCCAGTACTAATGAAGTGGGCTCCAGTATTAATGAAATAGGTTCCAGTGATGAAAACATTCAAGCAG
AACTAGGTAGAAACAGAGGGCCAAAATTGAATGCTATGCTTAGATTAGGGGTTTTGCAACCTGAGGTCTA
TAAACAAAGTCTTCCTGGAAGTAATTGTAAGCATCCTGAAATAAAAAAGCAAGAATATGAAGAAGTAGTT
CAGACTGTTAATACAGATTTCTCTCCATATCTGATTTCAGATAACTTAGAACAGCCTATGGGAAGTAGTC
ATGCATCTCAGGTTTGTTCTGAGACACCTGATGACCTGTTAGATGATGGTGAAATAAAGGAAGATACTAG
TTTTGCTGAAAATGACATTAAGGAAAGTTCTGCTGTTTTTAGCAAAAGCGTCCAGAAAGGAGAGCTTAGC
AGGAGTCCTAGCCCTTTCACCCATACACATTTGGCTCAGGGTTACCGAAGAGGGGCCAAGAAATTAGAGT
CCTCAGAAGAGAACTTATCTAGTGAGGATGAAGAGCTTCCCTGCTTCCAACACTTGTTATTTGGTAAAGT
AAACAATATACCTTCTCAGTCTACTAGGCATAGCACCGTTGCTACCGAGTGTCTGTCTAAGAACACAGAG
GAGAATTTATTATCATTGAAGAATAGCTTAAATGACTGCAGTAACCAGGTAATATTGGCAAAGGCATCTC
AGGAACATCACCTTAGTGAGGAAACAAAATGTTCTGCTAGCTTGTTTTCTTCACAGTGCAGTGAATTGGA
AGACTTGACTGCAAATACAAACACCCAGGATCCTTTCTTGATTGGTTCTTCCAAACAAATGAGGCATCAG
TCTGAAAGCCAGGGAGTTGGTCTGAGTGACAAGGAATTGGTTTCAGATGATGAAGAAAGAGGAACGGGCT
TGGAAGAAAATAATCAAGAAGAGCAAAGCATGGATTCAAACTTAGGTGAAGCAGCATCTGGGTGTGAGAG
TGAAACAAGCGTCTCTGAAGACTGCTCAGGGCTATCCTCTCAGAGTGACATTTTAACCACTCAGCAGAGG
GATACCATGCAACATAACCTGATAAAGCTCCAGCAGGAAATGGCTGAACTAGAAGCTGTGTTAGAACAGC
ATGGGAGCCAGCCTTCTAACAGCTACCCTTCCATCATAAGTGACTCTTCTGCCCTTGAGGACCTGCGAAA
TCCAGAACAAAGCACATCAGAAAAAGATTCGCATATACATGGCCAAAGGAACAACTCCATGTTTTCTAAA
AGGCCTAGAGAACATATATCAGTATTAACTTCACAGAAAAGTAGTGAATACCCTATAAGCCAGAATCCAG
AAGGCCTTTCTGCTGACAAGTTTGAGGTGTCTGCAGATAGTTCTACCAGTAAAAATAAAGAACCAGGAGT
GGAAAGGTCATCCCCTTCTAAATGCCCATCATTAGATGATAGGTGGTACATGCACAGTTGCTCTGGGAGT
CTTCAGAATAGAAACTACCCATCTCAAGAGGAGCTCATTAAGGTTGTTGATGTGGAGGAGCAACAGCTGG
AAGAGTCTGGGCCACACGATTTGACGGAAACATCTTACTTGCCAAGGCAAGATCTAGAGGGAACCCCTTA
CCTGGAATCTGGAATCAGCCTCTTCTCTGATGACCCTGAATCTGATCCTTCTGAAGACAGAGCCCCAGAG
TCAGCTCGTGTTGGCAACATACCATCTTCAACCTCTGCATTGAAAGTTCCCCAATTGAAAGTTGCAGAAT
CTGCCCAGAGTCCAGCTGCTGCTCATACTACTGATACTGCTGGGTATAATGCAATGGAAGAAAGTGTGAG
CAGGGAGAAGCCAGAATTGACAGCTTCAACAGAAAGGGTCAACAAAAGAATGTCCATGGTGGTGTCTGGC
CTGACCCCAGAAGAATTTATGCTCGTGTACAAGTTTGCCAGAAAACACCACATCACTTTAACTAATCTAA
TTACTGAAGAGACTACTCATGTTGTTATGAAAACAGATGCTGAGTTTGTGTGTGAACGGACACTGAAATA
TTTTCTAGGAATTGCGGGAGGAAAATGGGTAGTTAGCTATTTCTGGGTGACCCAGTCTATTAAAGAAAGA
AAAATGCTGAATGAGCATGATTTTGAAGTCAGAGGAGATGTGGTCAATGGAAGAAACCACCAAGGTCCAA
AGCGAGCAAGAGAATCCCAGGACAGAAAGATCTTCAGGGGGCTAGAAATCTGTTGCTATGGGCCCTTCAC
CAACATGCCCACAGATCAACTGGAATGGATGGTACAGCTGTGTGGTGCTTCTGTGGTGAAGGAGCTTTCA
TCATTCACCCTTGGCACAGGTGTCCACCCAATTGTGGTTGTGCAGCCAGATGCCTGGACAGAGGACAATG
GCTTCCATGCAATTGGGCAGATGTGTGAGGCACCTGTGGTGACCCGAGAGTGGGTGTTGGACAGTGTAGC
ACTCTACCAGTGCCAGGAGCTGGACACCTACCTGATACCCCAGATCCCCCACAGCCACTACTAGTAATGA
ACTAGTCCGTAACTTGAAAGTATTTCGATTTCTTGGCTTTATATATCTTGTGGAAAGGACGATGCTTAGC
TCAGGCTCAACTCCTA
