>Addgene plasmid #144115 | TFORF1886 | depositor partial sequence | sequence record 284470 | Barcode
TGCTTAGCTCAGGCTCAACTCCTA
